Addgene plasmid #26118: pRK-ATF4 1-275
Depositing lab: Yihong Ye. Depositing organization: National Institute of Diabetes & Digestive & Kidney Diseases (NIDDK). Publication: ERAD inhibitors integrate ER stress with an epigenetic mechanism to activate BH3-only protein NOXA in cancer cells. Wang Q, Mora-Jensen H, Weniger MA, Perez-Galan P, Wolford C, Hai T, Ron D, Chen W, Trenkle W, Wiestner A, Ye Y. Proc Natl Acad Sci U S A. 2009 Feb 17. 106(7):2200-5. 10.1073/pnas.0807611106 PubMed 19164757.
Backbone
  Vector backbone: pRK5-A20 (TNFAIP3)
  Backbone manufacturer: Dr. Hongbin Shu
  Vector type: Mammalian Expression
Growth in bacteria
  Bacterial resistance: Ampicillin, 100 μg/mL
  Growth temperature: 37°C
  Growth strain: DH5alpha
  Copy number: High Copy
Gene/Insert
  Gene/Insert name: ATF4
  Species: H. sapiens (human)
  Insert size (bp): 830
  Mutation: aa's 276-351 have been deleted
  Entrez Gene: ATF4 (a.k.a. CREB-2, CREB2, TAXREB67, TXREB)
  Tag / fusion protein: FLAG (N terminal on backbone)
  Cloning method: Restriction Enzyme; 5′ cloning site SalI (not destroyed); 3′ cloning site NotI (not destroyed)
  Sequencing primers: 5′ unknown; 3′ BGH-rev
Terms and licenses: Academic/Nonprofit Terms; Industry Terms: Not Available to Industry
How to cite: pRK-ATF4 1-275 was a gift from Yihong Ye (Addgene plasmid # 26118 ; http://n2t.net/addgene:26118 ; RRID:Addgene_26118)
