[The description below was written by a language model from this plasmid's Addgene catalogue record.]
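Description:
pRK-ATF4 1-275 is a mammalian expression plasmid encoding a C-terminally truncated form of human ATF4 (also known as CREB-2 or TAXREB67). It was built on a pRK5-derived backbone that previously carried A20 (TNFAIP3), with the ATF4 fragment of roughly 830 bp placed between SalI and NotI sites, both of which remain intact. The plasmid is maintained in E. coli at high copy number under ampicillin selection. The record does not state the promoter, polyadenylation signal or origin of replication and provides no feature table. pRK5-family vectors generally drive expression from a CMV promoter, but that is not confirmed here. No mammalian selection marker is listed, which suggests use in transient transfection.

The insert encodes residues 1 to 275 of ATF4, with amino acids 276 to 351 deleted. A FLAG epitope supplied by the backbone is fused to the N terminus, allowing detection or immunoprecipitation with anti-FLAG antibodies. ATF4 is a basic leucine zipper transcription factor induced during the integrated stress response and ER stress. The deleted C-terminal region corresponds to the part of the protein generally understood to contain the bZIP DNA-binding and dimerization domain, so this truncation would be expected to serve as a domain-mapping or loss-of-function variant to compare with the full-length protein. The record itself does not describe the functional consequence of the deletion.

The associated publication concerns how inhibitors of ER-associated degradation link ER stress to activation of the BH3-only protein NOXA in cancer cells. This is consistent with using the construct to dissect which regions of ATF4 are needed for that response.
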