>Addgene plasmid #26118 | pRK-ATF4 1-275 | addgene partial sequence | sequence record 32183 | 26118 with BGH-rev
CCTCTAGATGCATGCTCGAGCGGCCGCTCAACCCTTTACTTTTGCTGCTACCATCTTCTCTCCAGGAGGA
TCGTAAGGTTTGGGACGGGCAGACCCACAGAGAACACCTGGAGATGGGAGGCTCCTATTTGGAGAGCCCC
TGGTAGAGGGGCTGTGCTGAGGAGACCCCAGATAGGACTCTGGGCTCATACAGATGCCACTATCATTATC
TGAAGGGGTGTCTTCCTCCTTTATGCACTGAGGGATCATGGCAACGTAAGCAGTGTAGTCTGGCTTCCTA
TCTCCTTCAGTGATATCCACTTCACTGCCCAGCTCTAAACTAAAGGAATGATCTGGAGTGGAGGACAGGA
CCCCTGGGGAAAGGGGAAGAGGTTGTAAGAAGGTGAAGGGGGCAACCTGGTCGGGTTTTGTTAAACTTTC
TGGGAGATGGCCAATTGGGTTCACCGTCTGGGGGGGCTGCTTATTAGTCTCCTGGACTAGGGGGGCAAAG
AGATCACAAGTGTCATCCAACGTGGTCAGAAGGTCATCTGGCATGGTTTCCAGGTCATCTATACCCAACA
GGGCATCCAAGTCGAACTCCTTCAAATCCATTTTCTCCAACATCCAATCTGTCCCGGAGAAGGCATCCTC
CTTGCTGTTGTTGGAGGGACTGACCAACCCATCCACAGCCAGCCATTCGGAGGAGCCCGCCTTAGCCTTG
TCGCTGGAGAACCCATGAGGTTTGAAGTGCTTGGCCACCTCCAGGTAATCATCTAAGAGACCTAGGCTTT
CTTCAGCCCCCAAACCCGACTGGTCGA
