>Addgene plasmid #26118 | pRK-ATF4 1-275 | addgene partial sequence | sequence record 32184 | 26118 with hATF4-F (TCCCAAACCTTACGATCCTC)
GTAAGGGTTGAGCGGCCGCTCGAGCATGCATCTAGAGGGCCCTATTCTATAGTGTCACCTAAATGCTAGA
GCTCGCTGATCAGCCTCGACTGTGCCTTCTAGTTGCCAGCCATCTGTTGTTTGCCCCTCCCCCGTGCCTT
CCTTGACCCTGGAAGGTGCCACTCCCACTGTCCTTTCCTAATAAAATGAGGAAATTGCATCGCATTGTCT
GAGTAGGTGTCATTCTATTCTGGGGGGTGGGGTGGGGCAGGACAGCAAGGGGGAGGATTGGGAAGACAAT
AGCAGGCATGCTGGGGATGCGGTGGGCTCTATGGCTTCTGAGGCGGAAAGAACCAGCTGGGGCTCTAGGG
GGTATCCCC
[124 nt withheld, positions 360-483]
C
[91 nt withheld, positions 485-575]
A
[49 nt withheld, positions 577-625]
CCTTTGACGTTGGAGTCCACGTTCTTT
[37 nt withheld, positions 653-689]
ACCCTATCTCGGTCTATTCTTTTGATTTATAAGGGATTTTGCCGATTTCGGCCTATTGGTTAAAAAATGA
GCTGATTTAACAAAAATTTAACGCGAATTAATTCTGTGGAATGTGTGTCAGTTAGGGTGTGGAAAGTCCC
CAGGCTCCCCAGCAGGCAGAAGTATGCAAAGCATGCATCTCAATTAGTCAGCAACCAGGTGTGGAAAGTC
CCCAAGGCTCCCCAGCAGGCAGAAGTATGCAAAGCATGCATCTC
