>Addgene plasmid #26118 | pRK-ATF4 1-275 | addgene partial sequence | sequence record 32185 | 26118 with hATF4-R (tctgagccttcagttcagca)
TATCCACTTCACTGGCCCAGCTCTAAACTAAAGGAATGATCTGGAGTGGAGGACAGGCACCCCTGGGGAA
AGGGGAAGAGGTTGTAAGAAGGTGAAGGGGGCAACCTGGTCGGGTTTTGTTAAACTTTCTGGGAGATGGC
CAATTGGGTTCACCGTCTGGGGGGGCTGCTTATTAGTCTCCTGGACTAGGGGGGCAAAGAGATCACAAGT
GTCATCCAACGTGGTCAGAAGGTCATCTGGCATGGTTTCCAGGTCATCTATACCCAACAGGGCATCCAAG
TCGAACTCCTTCAAATCCATTTTCTCCAACATCCAATCTGTCCCGGAGAAGGCATCCTCCTTGCTGTTGT
TGGAGGGACTGACCAACCCATCCACAGCCAGCCATTCGGAGGAGCCCGCCTTAGCCTTGTCGCTGGAGAA
CCCATGAGGTTTGAAGTGCTTGGCCACCTCCAGGTAATCATCTAAGAGACCTAGGCTTTCTTCAGCCCCC
AAACCCGACTGGTCGAAGGGGGACATCAAGTCCCCCACCAACACCTCGCTGCTCAGGAAGCTCATTTCGG
TCATGGTCGACCCCTTGTCATCGTCGTCCTTGTAGTCCATGGCGGCAAGCTTAGAACCGAGGTGCAGTTG
GACCTGGGAGTGGACACCTGTGGAGAGAAAGGCAAAGTGGATGTTATTCTATAGTGTCACCTAAATCGTA
TGTGTATGATACATAAGGTTATGTATTAATTGTAGCCGCGTTCTAACGAAGCCAAGGGGGTGGGCCTATA
GACTCTATAGGCGGTACTTACGTCACTCTTGGCACGGGGAATCCGCGTTCCAATGCACCGTTCCCGGCCG
CGGA
