>Addgene plasmid #26118 | pRK-ATF4 1-275 | addgene partial sequence | sequence record 32186 | 26118 with M13_Forward20
GGATGGGCGGAGTTAGGGGCGGGACTATGGTTGCTGACTAATTGAGATGCATGCTTTGCATACTTCTGCC
TGCTGGGGAGCCTGGGGACTTTCCACACCTGGTTGCTGACTAATTGAGATGCATGCTTTGCATACTTCTG
CCTGCTGGGGAGCCTGGGGACTTTCCACACCCTAACTGACACACATTCCACAGCTGGTTCTTTCCGCCTC
AGAAGGTACCTAACCAAGTTCCTCTTTCAGAGGTTATTTCAGGCCATGGTGCTGCGCCGAATTAATTCCC
GATCCAGACATGATAAGATACATTGATGAGTTTGGACAAACCACAACTAGAATGCAGTGAAAAAAATGCT
TTATTTGTGAAATTTGTGATGCTATTGCTTTATTTGTAACCATTATAAGCTGCAATAAACAAGTTGGGCC
ATGGCGGCCATCGATTGAATTCGAGCTCGGTACCCGGGGATCCTCGACGGTATACAGACATGATAAGATA
CATTGATGAGTTTGGACAAACCACAACTAGAATGCAGTGAAAAAAATGCTTTTATTTTGTGAAATTTGTG
ATGCTA
