>Addgene plasmid #26118 | pRK-ATF4 1-275 | addgene partial sequence | sequence record 32187 | 26118 with SV40pA-R
TCTTGGTCGGTCATTTCGAACCCCAGAGTCCCGCTCAGAAGAACTCGTCAAGAAGGCGATAGAAGGCGAT
GCGCTGCGAATCGGGAGCGGCGATACCGTAAAGCACGAGGAAGCGGTCAGCCCATTCGCCGCCAAGCTCT
TCAGCAATATCACGGGTAGCCAACGCTATGTCCTGATAGCGGTCCGCCACACCCAGCCGGCCACAGTCGA
TGAATCCAGAAAAGCGGCCATTTTCCACCATGATATTCGGCAAGCAGGCATCGCCATGGGTCACGACGAG
ATCCTCGCCGTCGGGCATGCGCGCCTTGAGCCTGGCGAACAGTTCGGCTGGCGCGAGCCCCTGATGCTCT
TCGTCCAGATCATCCTGATCGACAAGACCGGCTTCCATCCGAGTACGTGCTCGCTCGATGCGATGTTTCG
CTTGGTGGTCGAATGGGCAGGTAGCCGGATCAAGCGTATGCAGCCGCCGCATTGCATCAGCCATGATGGA
TACTTTCTCGGCAGGAGCAAGGTGAGATGACAGGAGATCCTGCCCCGGCACTTCGCCCAATAGCAGCCAG
TCCCTTCCCGCTTCAGTGACAACGTCGAGCACAGCTGCGCAAGGAACGCCCGTCGTGGCCAGCCACGATA
GCCGCGCTGCCTCGTCCTGCAGTTCATTCAGGGCACCGGACAGGTCGGTCTTGACAAAAAGAACCGGGCG
CCCCTGCGCTGACAGCCGGAACACGGCGCTCAACACGATG
